Addgene plasmid #20215: 2xDHFR-myc
Depositing lab: Carolyn Bertozzi. Depositing organization: University of California, Berkeley. Publication: Conditional glycosylation in eukaryotic cells using a biocompatible chemical inducer of dimerization. Czlapinski JL, Schelle MW, Miller LW, Laughlin ST, Kohler JJ, Cornish VW, Bertozzi CR. J Am Chem Soc. 2008 Oct 8. 130(40):13186-7. 10.1021/ja8037728 PubMed 18788807.
Backbone
  Vector backbone: pcDNA3.1/Zeo(+)
  Backbone manufacturer: Invitrogen
  Backbone size w/o insert (bp): 5000
  Vector type: Mammalian Expression
  Selectable markers: Zeocin
Growth in bacteria
  Bacterial resistance: Ampicillin, 100 μg/mL
  Growth temperature: 37°C
  Growth strain: DH5alpha
  Copy number: High Copy
Gene/Insert
  Gene/Insert name: 2xDHFR (alt names: 2 fused copies of DHFR; dihydrofolate reductase; folA)
  Species: E. coli
  Insert size (bp): 987
  Entrez Gene: folA (a.k.a. b0048, ECK0049, tmr, tmrA)
  Tag / fusion protein: myc (C terminal on insert)
  Cloning method: Restriction Enzyme; 5′ cloning site XbaI (not destroyed); 3′ cloning site ApaI (not destroyed)
  Sequencing primers: 5′ CMV-F; 3′ BGH reverse
Terms and licenses: Academic/Nonprofit Terms; Industry Terms: Not Available to Industry
How to cite: 2xDHFR-myc was a gift from Carolyn Bertozzi (Addgene plasmid # 20215 ; http://n2t.net/addgene:20215 ; RRID:Addgene_20215)
