[The description below was written by a language model from this plasmid's Addgene catalogue record.]
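Description:
2xDHFR-myc is a mammalian expression plasmid built on the commercial pcDNA3.1/Zeo(+) backbone (about 5 kb without insert). It is propagated in E. coli as a high-copy plasmid under ampicillin selection, and it carries a Zeocin resistance marker for selecting transfected mammalian cells. No feature table accompanies the record, so the regulatory elements are not listed explicitly. The recorded sequencing primers (CMV forward and BGH reverse) fit the standard layout of this backbone, in which a CMV immediate-early promoter drives the insert and a bovine growth hormone polyadenylation signal terminates the transcript.

The payload is a 987 bp insert consisting of two fused copies of E. coli dihydrofolate reductase (folA), cloned between XbaI and ApaI sites that both remain intact. A myc epitope tag at the C terminus allows the protein to be detected by immunoblotting or immunofluorescence. Bacterial DHFR is widely used as a ligand-binding module because it binds antifolates such as methotrexate and trimethoprim with high affinity. A tandem arrangement provides two such binding domains on one polypeptide.

The associated publication concerns conditional glycosylation in eukaryotic cells controlled by a biocompatible chemical inducer of dimerization. This suggests the construct provides a DHFR-based component or control for small-molecule-induced protein association. However, the record does not state the plasmid's exact role in that system, nor does it mention any localization or catalytic domain fused to the DHFR repeats.
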