>Addgene plasmid #20215 | 2xDHFR-myc | addgene partial sequence | sequence record 25808 | 20215 with BGHrev
GNCTCTAGTCTACAGATCCTCTTCTGAGATGAGTTTTTGTTCCCGCCGCTCCAGAATCTCAAAGCAATAG
CTGTGAGAGTTCTGCGCATCAGCATCGTGGAATTCGCTGAATACCGATTCCCAGTCATCCGGCTCGTAAT
CCGGGAAATGGGTGTCGCCTTCCACTTCTGCGTCGATATGCGTCAGATACAGTTTTTGCGCTTTTGGCAA
GAACTGTTCATAAACGCGACCGCCGCCAATCACCATGATTTCTGGTACGTCACCACACGCCGCGATGGCT
TCATCCACCGACTTCACCCACGTTACGCGATCGTCCGTACCCGGTTGACTGCTGAGGATAATATTTTTGC
GTCCTGGCAACGGACGACCGATTGATTCCCAGGTATGGCGGCCCATAATCACGGGTTTATTTAAGGTGTT
GCGTTTAAACCAGGCGAGATCGGCAGGCAGGTTCCACGGCATGGCGTTTTCCATGCCGATAACGCGATCT
ACCGCTAACGCCGCAATCAGACTGATTCTAGTCCGCCGCTCCAGAATCTCAAAGCAATAGCTGTGAGAGT
TCTGCGCATCAGCATCGTGGAATTCGCTGAATACCGATTCCCAGTCATCCGGCTCGTAATCCGGGAAATG
GGTGTCGCCTTCCACTTCTGCGTCGATATGCGTCAGATACAGTTTTTGCGCTTTTGGCAAGAACTGTTCA
TNAAACGCGANCGCCGNCAANCACNCATGATTTTCTGGGTANGTCNCCCACCACCCCNNCGATGGGCTTN
NNNNNCCGAANTCTCCACCCANCGTNTACGCGATCGTCCCGTAACCCGGGTTGA
